Addgene plasmid #71489: spCas9-BlastR (pCBhCas9-BlastR)
Purpose: Expresses SpCas9 and Blasticidin resistance
Depositing lab: Richard Sherwood. Depositing organization: Brigham and Women's Hospital. Publication: Cloning-free CRISPR. Arbab M, Srinivasan S, Hashimoto T, Geijsen N, Sherwood RI. Stem Cell Reports. 2015 Oct 27. pii: S2213-6711(15)00284-2. doi: 10.1016/j.stemcr.2015.09.022. PubMed 26527385.
Backbone
  Vector backbone: p2Tol2
  Modifications to backbone: Removed Tol2 site so it is not functional
  Selectable markers: Blasticidin
Growth in bacteria
  Bacterial resistance: Ampicillin, 100 μg/mL
  Growth temperature: 37°C
  Growth strain: DH5alpha
  Copy number: Low Copy
Gene/Insert
  Gene/Insert name: spCas9
  Promoter: CBh
  Cloning method: Restriction Enzyme; 5′ cloning site KpnI (not destroyed); 3′ cloning site BamHI (not destroyed)
  Sequencing primers: 5′ CCT ACA ACA AGC ACC GGG AT
Terms and licenses: Academic/Nonprofit Terms; Industry Terms: Not Available to Industry
How to cite: spCas9-BlastR (pCBhCas9-BlastR) was a gift from Richard Sherwood (Addgene plasmid # 71489 ; http://n2t.net/addgene:71489 ; RRID:Addgene_71489)
