[The description below was written by a language model from this plasmid's Addgene catalogue record and pLannotate feature annotations shown in this document.]
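Description:
spCas9-BlastR (pCBhCas9-BlastR) is a 9,886 bp mammalian expression plasmid that delivers Streptococcus pyogenes Cas9 together with a blasticidin selection marker. It is built on the p2Tol2 backbone, but the record notes that a Tol2 site was removed so the transposon is not functional. The plasmid therefore acts as a conventional transfection vector rather than a transposase-mobilised one. In E. coli it is maintained through a ColE1/pUC-type origin and selected with ampicillin via the AmpR (β-lactamase) cassette. The catalogue lists it as low copy, although the annotation describes the origin as a high-copy type. An f1 origin, lacZα fragments, lac promoter/operator elements and flanking T7 and T3 promoters are cloning-vector remnants of the backbone.

The Cas9 cassette is driven by the CBh promoter, annotated here as its three components: a CMV enhancer, the chicken β-actin promoter and a hybrid CBA/MVM intron. Together these give strong, broadly active expression. The Cas9 coding sequence, which the annotation tool splits into contiguous N- and C-terminal portions, is followed by a C-terminal nucleoplasmin bipartite nuclear localisation signal and a bGH polyadenylation signal. On the opposite strand, a separate SV40 enhancer/early promoter, paired with a bacterial EM7 promoter, drives the blasticidin S deaminase gene (BSD), which ends at an SV40 poly(A) signal. Short bleomycin-resistance fragments next to BSD appear to be leftovers from earlier cloning.

No guide RNA cassette is annotated, so the guide must be supplied separately. The construct is used for CRISPR genome editing, with blasticidin enriching for cells that took up the Cas9 plasmid.
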