Features (pLannotate 1.2.2; 27 found; start..end, strand, type, name):
     34..462     -  rep_origin     f1 ori (sequence partly withheld): f1 bacteriophage origin of replication; arrow indicates direction of (+) strand synthesis
    467..622     -  CDS            lacZα (fragment): LacZα fragment of β-galactosidase; lacZ fragment
    630..648     +  promoter       T7 promoter: promoter for bacteriophage T7 RNA polymerase
    663..948     +  enhancer       CMV enhancer: human cytomegalovirus immediate early enhancer; contains an 18-bp deletion relative to the standard CMV enhancer
    950..1227    +  promoter       chicken β-actin promoter: No description available
   1228..1456    +  intron         hybrid intron: hybrid between chicken β-actin (CBA) and minute virus of mice (MMV) introns (Gray et al., 2011)
   1594..3195    +  CDS            Cas9(N): N-terminal portion of Streptococcus pyogenes Cas9 (Zetsche et al., 2015)
   3196..5694    +  CDS            Cas9(C): C-terminal portion of Streptococcus pyogenes Cas9 (Zetsche et al., 2015)
   5695..5742    +  CDS            nucleoplasmin NLS: bipartite nuclear localization signal from nucleoplasmin
   5776..5887    +  polyA_signal   bGH poly(A) signal: bovine growth hormone polyadenylation signal
   6007..6128    -  polyA_signal   SV40 poly(A) signal: SV40 polyadenylation signal
   6151..6219    -  CDS            large T antigen (fragment): large T antigen from SV40 (simian virus 40)
   6240..6300    +  CDS            lacZα (fragment): LacZα fragment of β-galactosidase; lacZ fragment
   6311..6432    -  polyA_signal   SV40 poly(A) signal: SV40 polyadenylation signal
   6427..6552    -  CDS            ble (fragment): BLE_KLEPN - Experimental evidence at protein level: Swiss-Prot protein existence level 1. Binding protein with a strong affinity to the bleomycin family of antibiotics. Binds to CL990; an antimitotic-antibiotic compound. From Klebsiella pneumoniae.
   6562..6589    -  CDS            BleoR (fragment): antibiotic-binding protein; Sh ble from Streptoalloteichus hindustanus; confers resistance to bleomycin, phleomycin, and Zeocin™
   6590..6988    -  CDS            BSD: blasticidin S deaminase; Aspergillus terreus BSD; confers resistance to blasticidin
   7007..7054    -  promoter       EM7 promoter: synthetic bacterial promoter&nbsp
   7102..7431    -  promoter       SV40 promoter: SV40 enhancer and early promoter
   7702..7720    -  promoter       T3 promoter: promoter for bacteriophage T3 RNA polymerase
   7765..7781    -  protein_bind   lac operator: The lac repressor binds to the lac operator to inhibit transcription in E. coli. This inhibition can be relieved by adding lactose or isopropyl-β-D-thiogalactopyranoside (IPTG). lac repressor encoded by lacI
   7789..7819    -  promoter       lac promoter: promoter for the E. coli lac operon
   7834..7855    -  protein_bind   CAP binding site: CAP binding activates transcription in the presence of cAMP. E. coli catabolite activator protein
   7868..7960    -  CDS            lacI (fragment): lac repressor; lacI; The lac repressor binds to the lac operator to inhibit transcription in E. coli. This inhibition can be relieved by adding lactose or isopropyl-β-D-thiogalactopyranoside (IPTG).
   8143..8731    -  rep_origin     ori: high-copy-number ColE1/pMB1/pBR322/pUC origin of replication
   8902..9762    -  CDS            AmpR: β-lactamase; bla; confers resistance to ampicillin, carbenicillin, and related antibiotics
   9763..9867    -  promoter       AmpR promoter: bla
>Addgene plasmid #71489 | spCas9-BlastR (pCBhCas9-BlastR) | depositor full sequence | sequence record 130997 | spCas9-BlastR (pCBhCas9-BlastR) sequence 9886 bps
CCACCTAAATTGTAAGCGTTAATATTTTGTTAAAATTCGCGTTAAATTTTTGTTAAATCAGCTCATTTTT
TAACCAATAGGCCGAAATCGGCAAAATCCCTTATAAATCAAAAGAATAGACCGAGATAGGGT
[37 nt withheld, positions 133-169]
AAAGAACGTGGACTCCAACGTCAAAGG
[49 nt withheld, positions 197-245]
T
[91 nt withheld, positions 247-337]
G
[124 nt withheld, positions 339-462]
CCCATTCGCCATTCAGGCTGCGCAACTGTTGGGAAGGGCGATCGGTGCGGGCCTCTTCGCTATTACGCCA
GCTGGCGAAAGGGGGATGTGCTGCAAGGCGATTAAGTTGGGTAACGCCAGGGTTTTCCCAGTCACGACGT
TGTAAAACGACGGCCAGTGAGCGCGCGTAATACGACTCACTATAGGGCGAATTGGGTACCCGTTACATAA
CTTACGGTAAATGGCCCGCCTGGCTGACCGCCCAACGACCCCCGCCCATTGACGTCAATAGTAACGCCAA
TAGGGACTTTCCATTGACGTCAATGGGTGGAGTATTTACGGTAAACTGCCCACTTGGCAGTACATCAAGT
GTATCATATGCCAAGTACGCCCCCTATTGACGTCAATGACGGTAAATGGCCCGCCTGGCATTGTGCCCAG
TACATGACCTTATGGGACTTTCCTACTTGGCAGTACATCTACGTATTACTCATCGCTATTACCATGGTCG
AGGTGAGCCCCACGTTCTGCTTCACTCTCCCCATCTCCCCCCCCTCCCCACCCCCAATTTTGTATTTATT
TATTTTTTAATTATTTTGTGCAGCGATGGGGGCGGGGGGGGGGGGGGGGCGCGCGCCAGGCGGGGCGGGG
CGGGGCGAGGGGCGGGGCGGGGCGAGGCGGAGAGGTGCGGCGGCAGCCAATCAGAGCGGCGCGCTCCGAA
AGTTTCCTTTTATGGCGAGGCGGCGGCGGCGGCGGCCCTATAAAAAGCGAAGCGCGCGGCGGGCGGGAGT
CGCTGCGACGCTGCCTTCGCCCCGTGCCCCGCTCCGCCGCCGCCTCGCGCCGCCCGCCCCGGCTCTGACT
GACCGCGTTACTCCCACAGGTGAGCGGGCGGGACGGCCCTTCTCCTCCGGGCTGTAATTAGCTGAGCAAG
AGGTAAGGGTTTAAGGGATGGTTGGTTGGTGGGGTATTAATGTTTAATTACCTGGAGCACCTGCCTGAAA
TCACTTTTTTTCAGGTTGGACCGGTGCCACCATGGACTATAAGGACCACGACGGAGACTACAAGGATCAT
GATATTGATTACAAAGACGATGACGATAAGATGGCCCCAAAGAAGAAGCGGAAGGTCGGTATCCACGGAG
TCCCAGCAGCCGACAAGAAGTACAGCATCGGCCTGGACATCGGCACCAACTCTGTGGGCTGGGCCGTGAT
CACCGACGAGTACAAGGTGCCCAGCAAGAAATTCAAGGTGCTGGGCAACACCGACCGGCACAGCATCAAG
AAGAACCTGATCGGAGCCCTGCTGTTCGACAGCGGCGAAACAGCCGAGGCCACCCGGCTGAAGAGAACCG
CCAGAAGAAGATACACCAGACGGAAGAACCGGATCTGCTATCTGCAAGAGATCTTCAGCAACGAGATGGC
CAAGGTGGACGACAGCTTCTTCCACAGACTGGAAGAGTCCTTCCTGGTGGAAGAGGATAAGAAGCACGAG
CGGCACCCCATCTTCGGCAACATCGTGGACGAGGTGGCCTACCACGAGAAGTACCCCACCATCTACCACC
TGAGAAAGAAACTGGTGGACAGCACCGACAAGGCCGACCTGCGGCTGATCTATCTGGCCCTGGCCCACAT
GATCAAGTTCCGGGGCCACTTCCTGATCGAGGGCGACCTGAACCCCGACAACAGCGACGTGGACAAGCTG
TTCATCCAGCTGGTGCAGACCTACAACCAGCTGTTCGAGGAAAACCCCATCAACGCCAGCGGCGTGGACG
CCAAGGCCATCCTGTCTGCCAGACTGAGCAAGAGCAGACGGCTGGAAAATCTGATCGCCCAGCTGCCCGG
CGAGAAGAAGAATGGCCTGTTCGGAAACCTGATTGCCCTGAGCCTGGGCCTGACCCCCAACTTCAAGAGC
AACTTCGACCTGGCCGAGGATGCCAAACTGCAGCTGAGCAAGGACACCTACGACGACGACCTGGACAACC
TGCTGGCCCAGATCGGCGACCAGTACGCCGACCTGTTTCTGGCCGCCAAGAACCTGTCCGACGCCATCCT
GCTGAGCGACATCCTGAGAGTGAACACCGAGATCACCAAGGCCCCCCTGAGCGCCTCTATGATCAAGAGA
TACGACGAGCACCACCAGGACCTGACCCTGCTGAAAGCTCTCGTGCGGCAGCAGCTGCCTGAGAAGTACA
AAGAGATTTTCTTCGACCAGAGCAAGAACGGCTACGCCGGCTACATTGACGGCGGAGCCAGCCAGGAAGA
GTTCTACAAGTTCATCAAGCCCATCCTGGAAAAGATGGACGGCACCGAGGAACTGCTCGTGAAGCTGAAC
AGAGAGGACCTGCTGCGGAAGCAGCGGACCTTCGACAACGGCAGCATCCCCCACCAGATCCACCTGGGAG
AGCTGCACGCCATTCTGCGGCGGCAGGAAGATTTTTACCCATTCCTGAAGGACAACCGGGAAAAGATCGA
GAAGATCCTGACCTTCCGCATCCCCTACTACGTGGGCCCTCTGGCCAGGGGAAACAGCAGATTCGCCTGG
ATGACCAGAAAGAGCGAGGAAACCATCACCCCCTGGAACTTCGAGGAAGTGGTGGACAAGGGCGCTTCCG
CCCAGAGCTTCATCGAGCGGATGACCAACTTCGATAAGAACCTGCCCAACGAGAAGGTGCTGCCCAAGCA
CAGCCTGCTGTACGAGTACTTCACCGTGTATAACGAGCTGACCAAAGTGAAATACGTGACCGAGGGAATG
AGAAAGCCCGCCTTCCTGAGCGGCGAGCAGAAAAAGGCCATCGTGGACCTGCTGTTCAAGACCAACCGGA
AAGTGACCGTGAAGCAGCTGAAAGAGGACTACTTCAAGAAAATCGAGTGCTTCGACTCCGTGGAAATCTC
CGGCGTGGAAGATCGGTTCAACGCCTCCCTGGGCACATACCACGATCTGCTGAAAATTATCAAGGACAAG
GACTTCCTGGACAATGAGGAAAACGAGGACATTCTGGAAGATATCGTGCTGACCCTGACACTGTTTGAGG
ACAGAGAGATGATCGAGGAACGGCTGAAAACCTATGCCCACCTGTTCGACGACAAAGTGATGAAGCAGCT
GAAGCGGCGGAGATACACCGGCTGGGGCAGGCTGAGCCGGAAGCTGATCAACGGCATCCGGGACAAGCAG
TCCGGCAAGACAATCCTGGATTTCCTGAAGTCCGACGGCTTCGCCAACAGAAACTTCATGCAGCTGATCC
ACGACGACAGCCTGACCTTTAAAGAGGACATCCAGAAAGCCCAGGTGTCCGGCCAGGGCGATAGCCTGCA
CGAGCACATTGCCAATCTGGCCGGCAGCCCCGCCATTAAGAAGGGCATCCTGCAGACAGTGAAGGTGGTG
GACGAGCTCGTGAAAGTGATGGGCCGGCACAAGCCCGAGAACATCGTGATCGAAATGGCCAGAGAGAACC
AGACCACCCAGAAGGGACAGAAGAACAGCCGCGAGAGAATGAAGCGGATCGAAGAGGGCATCAAAGAGCT
GGGCAGCCAGATCCTGAAAGAACACCCCGTGGAAAACACCCAGCTGCAGAACGAGAAGCTGTACCTGTAC
TACCTGCAGAATGGGCGGGATATGTACGTGGACCAGGAACTGGACATCAACCGGCTGTCCGACTACGATG
TGGACCATATCGTGCCTCAGAGCTTTCTGAAGGACGACTCCATCGACAACAAGGTGCTGACCAGAAGCGA
CAAGAACCGGGGCAAGAGCGACAACGTGCCCTCCGAAGAGGTCGTGAAGAAGATGAAGAACTACTGGCGG
CAGCTGCTGAACGCCAAGCTGATTACCCAGAGAAAGTTCGACAATCTGACCAAGGCCGAGAGAGGCGGCC
TGAGCGAACTGGATAAGGCCGGCTTCATCAAGAGACAGCTGGTGGAAACCCGGCAGATCACAAAGCACGT
GGCACAGATCCTGGACTCCCGGATGAACACTAAGTACGACGAGAATGACAAGCTGATCCGGGAAGTGAAA
GTGATCACCCTGAAGTCCAAGCTGGTGTCCGATTTCCGGAAGGATTTCCAGTTTTACAAAGTGCGCGAGA
TCAACAACTACCACCACGCCCACGACGCCTACCTGAACGCCGTCGTGGGAACCGCCCTGATCAAAAAGTA
CCCTAAGCTGGAAAGCGAGTTCGTGTACGGCGACTACAAGGTGTACGACGTGCGGAAGATGATCGCCAAG
AGCGAGCAGGAAATCGGCAAGGCTACCGCCAAGTACTTCTTCTACAGCAACATCATGAACTTTTTCAAGA
CCGAGATTACCCTGGCCAACGGCGAGATCCGGAAGCGGCCTCTGATCGAGACAAACGGCGAAACCGGGGA
GATCGTGTGGGATAAGGGCCGGGATTTTGCCACCGTGCGGAAAGTGCTGAGCATGCCCCAAGTGAATATC
GTGAAAAAGACCGAGGTGCAGACAGGCGGCTTCAGCAAAGAGTCTATCCTGCCCAAGAGGAACAGCGATA
AGCTGATCGCCAGAAAGAAGGACTGGGACCCTAAGAAGTACGGCGGCTTCGACAGCCCCACCGTGGCCTA
TTCTGTGCTGGTGGTGGCCAAAGTGGAAAAGGGCAAGTCCAAGAAACTGAAGAGTGTGAAAGAGCTGCTG
GGGATCACCATCATGGAAAGAAGCAGCTTCGAGAAGAATCCCATCGACTTTCTGGAAGCCAAGGGCTACA
AAGAAGTGAAAAAGGACCTGATCATCAAGCTGCCTAAGTACTCCCTGTTCGAGCTGGAAAACGGCCGGAA
GAGAATGCTGGCCTCTGCCGGCGAACTGCAGAAGGGAAACGAACTGGCCCTGCCCTCCAAATATGTGAAC
TTCCTGTACCTGGCCAGCCACTATGAGAAGCTGAAGGGCTCCCCCGAGGATAATGAGCAGAAACAGCTGT
TTGTGGAACAGCACAAGCACTACCTGGACGAGATCATCGAGCAGATCAGCGAGTTCTCCAAGAGAGTGAT
CCTGGCCGACGCTAATCTGGACAAAGTGCTGTCCGCCTACAACAAGCACCGGGATAAGCCCATCAGAGAG
CAGGCCGAGAATATCATCCACCTGTTTACCCTGACCAATCTGGGAGCCCCTGCCGCCTTCAAGTACTTTG
ACACCACCATCGACCGGAAGAGGTACACCAGCACCAAAGAGGTGCTGGACGCCACCCTGATCCACCAGAG
CATCACCGGCCTGTACGAGACACGGATCGACCTGTCTCAGCTGGGAGGCGACAAAAGGCCGGCGGCCACG
AAAAAGGCCGGCCAGGCAAAAAAGAAAAAGTAAGAATTCCTAGAGCTCGCTGATCAGCCTCGACTGTGCC
TTCTAGTTGCCAGCCATCTGTTGTTTGCCCCTCCCCCGTGCCTTCCTTGACCCTGGAAGGTGCCACTCCC
ACTGTCCTTTCCTAATAAAATGAGGAAATTGCATCGCATTGTCTGAGTAGGTGTCATTCTATTCTGGGGG
GTGGGGTGGGGCAGGACAGCAAGGGGGAGGATTGGGAAGAGAATAGCAGGCATGCTGGGGAGCGGCCGCT
TCGAGCAGACATGATAAGATACATTGATGAGTTTGGACAAACCACAACTAGAATGCAGTGAAAAAAATGC
TTTATTTGTGAAATTTGTGATGCTATTGCTTTATTTGTAACCATTATAAGCTGCAATAAACAAGTTAACA
ACAACAATTGCATTCATTTTATGTTTCAGGTTCAGGGGGAGATGTGGGAGGTTTTTTAAAGCAAGTAAAA
CCTCTACAAATGTGGTAAAATCGCGATAAGGATCCGGGCTGGCGTAATAGCGAAGAGGCCCGCACCGATC
GCCCTTCCCAACAGTTGCGCAGCCTGAAACAGACATGATAAGATACATTGATGAGTTTGGACAAACCACA
ACTAGAATGCAGTGAAAAAAATGCTTTATTTGTGAAATTTGTGATGCTATTGCTTTATTTGTAACCATTA
TAAGCTGCAATAAACAAGTTGGGGTGGGCGAAGAACTCCAGCATGAGATCCCCGCGCTGGAGGATCATCC
AGCCGGCGTCCCGGAAAACGATTCCGAAGCCCAACCTTTCATAGAAGGCGGCGGTGGAATCGAAATCTCG
TAGCACGTGTCAGTCCTGCTCCTCGGCCACGAAGTGCTTAGCCCTCCCACACATAACCAGAGGGCAGCAA
TTCACGAATCCCAACTGCCGTCGGCTGTCCATCACTGTCCTTCACTATGGCTTTGATCCCAGGATGCAGA
TCGAGAAGCACCTGTCGGCACCGTCCGCAGGGGCTCAAGATGCCCCTGTTCTCATTTCCGATCGCGACGA
TACAAGTCAGGTTGCCAGCTGCCGCAGCAGCAGCAGTGCCCAGCACCACGAGTTCTGCACAAGGTCCCCC
AGTAAAATGATATACATTGACACCAGTGAAGATGCGGCCGTCGCTAGAGAGAGCTGCGCTGGCGACGCTG
TAGTCTTCAGAGATGGGGATGCTGTTGATTGTAGCCGTTGCTCTTTCAATGAGGGTGGATTCTTCTTGAG
ACAAAGGCTTGGCCATGGTTTAGTTCCTCACCTTGTCGTATTATACTATGCCGATATACTATGCCGATGA
TTAATTGTCAACACGTGCTGATCAGATCCGAAAATGGATATACAAGCTCCCGGGAGCTTTTTGCAAAAGC
CTAGGCCTCCAAAAAAGCCTCCTCACTACTTCTGGAATAGCTCAGAGGCAGAGGCGGCCTCGGCCTCTGC
ATAAATAAAAAAAATTAGTCAGCCATGGGGCGGAGAATGGGCGGAACTGGGCGGAGTTAGGGGCGGGATG
GGCGGAGTTAGGGGCGGGACTATGGTTGCTGACTAATTGAGATGCATGCTTTGCATACTTCTGCCTGCTG
GGGAGCCTGGGGACTTTCCACACCTGGTTGCTGACTAATTGAGATGCATGCTTTGCATACTTCTGCCTGC
TGGGGAGCCTGGGGACTTTCCACACCCTAACTGACACACATTCCACAGAATTCAAGTGATCTCCAAAAAA
TAAGTACTTTTTGACTGTAAATAAAATTGTAAGGAGTAAAAAGTACTTTTTTTTCTAAAAAAATGTAATT
AAGTAAAAGTAAAAGTATTGATTTTTAATTGTACTCAAGTAAAGTAAAAATCCCCAAAAATAATACTTAA
GTACAGTAATCAAGTAAAATTACTCAAGTACTTTACACCTCTGGTTCTTGACCCCCTACCTTCAGCAAGC
CCAGCAGATCCGAGCTCCAGCTTTTGTTCCCTTTAGTGAGGGTTAATTGCGCGCTTGGCGTAATCATGGT
CATAGCTGTTTCCTGTGTGAAATTGTTATCCGCTCACAATTCCACACAACATACGAGCCGGAAGCATAAA
GTGTAAAGCCTGGGGTGCCTAATGAGTGAGCTAACTCACATTAATTGCGTTGCGCTCACTGCCCGCTTTC
CAGTCGGGAAACCTGTCGTGCCAGCTGCATTAATGAATCGGCCAACGCGCGGGGAGAGGCGGTTTGCGTA
TTGGGCGCTCTTCCGCTTCCTCGCTCACTGACTCGCTGCGCTCGGTCGTTCGGCTGCGGCGAGCGGTATC
AGCTCACTCAAAGGCGGTAATACGGTTATCCACAGAATCAGGGGATAACGCAGGAAAGAACATGTGAGCA
AAAGGCCAGCAAAAGGCCAGGAACCGTAAAAAGGCCGCGTTGCTGGCGTTTTTCCATAGGCTCCGCCCCC
CTGACGAGCATCACAAAAATCGACGCTCAAGTCAGAGGTGGCGAAACCCGACAGGACTATAAAGATACCA
GGCGTTTCCCCCTGGAAGCTCCCTCGTGCGCTCTCCTGTTCCGACCCTGCCGCTTACCGGATACCTGTCC
GCCTTTCTCCCTTCGGGAAGCGTGGCGCTTTCTCATAGCTCACGCTGTAGGTATCTCAGTTCGGTGTAGG
TCGTTCGCTCCAAGCTGGGCTGTGTGCACGAACCCCCCGTTCAGCCCGACCGCTGCGCCTTATCCGGTAA
CTATCGTCTTGAGTCCAACCCGGTAAGACACGACTTATCGCCACTGGCAGCAGCCACTGGTAACAGGATT
AGCAGAGCGAGGTATGTAGGCGGTGCTACAGAGTTCTTGAAGTGGTGGCCTAACTACGGCTACACTAGAA
GGACAGTATTTGGTATCTGCGCTCTGCTGAAGCCAGTTACCTTCGGAAAAAGAGTTGGTAGCTCTTGATC
CGGCAAACAAACCACCGCTGGTAGCGGTGGTTTTTTTGTTTGCAAGCAGCAGATTACGCGCAGAAAAAAA
GGATCTCAAGAAGATCCTTTGATCTTTTCTACGGGGTCTGACGCTCAGTGGAACGAAAACTCACGTTAAG
GGATTTTGGTCATGAGATTATCAAAAAGGATCTTCACCTAGATCCTTTTAAATTAAAAATGAAGTTTTAA
ATCAATCTAAAGTATATATGAGTAAACTTGGTCTGACAGTTACCAATGCTTAATCAGTGAGGCACCTATC
TCAGCGATCTGTCTATTTCGTTCATCCATAGTTGCCTGACTCCCCGTCGTGTAGATAACTACGATACGGG
AGGGCTTACCATCTGGCCCCAGTGCTGCAATGATACCGCGAGACCCACGCTCACCGGCTCCAGATTTATC
AGCAATAAACCAGCCAGCCGGAAGGGCCGAGCGCAGAAGTGGTCCTGCAACTTTATCCGCCTCCATCCAG
TCTATTAATTGTTGCCGGGAAGCTAGAGTAAGTAGTTCGCCAGTTAATAGTTTGCGCAACGTTGTTGCCA
TTGCTACAGGCATCGTGGTGTCACGCTCGTCGTTTGGTATGGCTTCATTCAGCTCCGGTTCCCAACGATC
AAGGCGAGTTACATGATCCCCCATGTTGTGCAAAAAAGCGGTTAGCTCCTTCGGTCCTCCGATCGTTGTC
AGAAGTAAGTTGGCCGCAGTGTTATCACTCATGGTTATGGCAGCACTGCATAATTCTCTTACTGTCATGC
CATCCGTAAGATGCTTTTCTGTGACTGGTGAGTACTCAACCAAGTCATTCTGAGAATAGTGTATGCGGCG
ACCGAGTTGCTCTTGCCCGGCGTCAATACGGGATAATACCGCGCCACATAGCAGAACTTTAAAAGTGCTC
ATCATTGGAAAACGTTCTTCGGGGCGAAAACTCTCAAGGATCTTACCGCTGTTGAGATCCAGTTCGATGT
AACCCACTCGTGCACCCAACTGATCTTCAGCATCTTTTACTTTCACCAGCGTTTCTGGGTGAGCAAAAAC
AGGAAGGCAAAATGCCGCAAAAAAGGGAATAAGGGCGACACGGAAATGTTGAATACTCATACTCTTCCTT
TTTCAATATTATTGAAGCATTTATCAGGGTTATTGTCTCATGAGCGGATACATATTTGAATGTATTTAGA
AAAATAAACAAATAGGGGTTCCGCGCACATTTCCCCGAAAAGTG
