>Addgene plasmid #71489 | spCas9-BlastR (pCBhCas9-BlastR) | addgene partial sequence | sequence record 130994 | M13pUC-Fwd 5'-CCCAGTCACGACGTTGTAAAACG-3'
GACTCACTATAGGGCGAATTGGGTACCCGTTACATAACTTACGGTAAATGGCCCGCCTGGCTGACCGCCC
AACGACCCCCGCCCATTGACGTCAATAGTAACGCCAATAGGGACTTTCCATTGACGTCAATGGGTGGAGT
ATTTACGGTAAACTGCCCACTTGGCAGTACATCAAGTGTATCATATGCCAAGTACGCCCCCTATTGACGT
CAATGACGGTAAATGGCCCGCCTGGCATTGTGCCCAGTACATGACCTTATGGGACTTTCCTACTTGGCAG
TACATCTACGTATTACTCATCGCTATTACCATGGTCGAGGTGAGCCCCACGTTCTGCTTCACTCTCCCCA
TCTCCCCCCCCTCCC
