>Addgene plasmid #71489 | spCas9-BlastR (pCBhCas9-BlastR) | addgene partial sequence | sequence record 130995 | BGH-rev 5'-TAGAAGGCACAGTCGAGG-3'
TACTTTTTCTTTTTTGCCTGGCCGGCCTTTTTCGTGGCCGCCGGCCTTTTGTCGCCTCCCAGCTGAGACA
GGTCGATCCGTGTCTCGTACAGGCCGGTGATGCTCTGGTGGATCAGGGTGGCGTCCAGCACCTCTTTGGT
GCTGGTGTACCTCTTCCGGTCGATGGTGGTGTCAAAGTACTTGAAGGCGGCAGGGGCTCCCAGATTGGTC
AGGGTAAACAGGTGGATGATATTCTCGGCCTGCTCTCTGATGGGCTTATCCCGGTGCTTGTTGTAGGCGG
ACAGCACTTTGTCCAGATTAGCGTCGGCCAGGATCACTCTCTTGGAGAACTCGCTGATCTGCTCGATGAT
CTCGTCCAGGTAGTGCTTGTGCTGTTCCACAAACAGCTGTTTCTGCTCATTATCCTCGGGGGAGCCCTTC
AGCTTCTCATAGTGGCTGGCCAGGTACAGGAAGTTCACATATTTGGAGGGCAGGGCCAGTTCGTTTCCCT
TCTGCAGTTCGCCGGCAGAGGCCAGCATTCTCTTCCGGCCGTTTTCCAGCTCGAACAGGGAGTACTTAGG
CAGCTTGATGATCAGGTCCTTTTTCACTTCTTTGTAGCCCTTGGCTTCCAGAAAGTCGATGGGATTCTTC
TCGAAGCTGCTTCTTTCCATGATGGTGATCCCCAGCAGCTCTTTCACACTCTTCAGTTTCTTGGACTTGC
CCTTTTCCACTTTGGCCACCACCAGCACAGAATAGGCCACGGTGGGGCTGTCGAAGCCGCCGTACTTCTT
AGG
